Addgene plasmid #13332: pDR119
Depositing lab: Martin Gellert. Depositing organization: National Institute of Diabetes & Digestive & Kidney Diseases (NIDDK). Publication: DNA binding of Xrcc4 protein is associated with V(D)J recombination but not with stimulation of DNA ligase IV activity. Modesti M, Hesse JE, Gellert M. EMBO J. 1999 Apr 1. 18(7):2008-18. 10.1093/emboj/18.7.2008 PubMed 10202163.
Backbone
  Vector backbone: pET28a
  Backbone manufacturer: Novagen
  Backbone size w/o insert (bp): 5400
  Vector type: Bacterial Expression
Growth in bacteria
  Bacterial resistance: Kanamycin, 50 μg/mL
  Growth temperature: 37°C
  Growth strain: DH5alpha
  Copy number: High Copy
Gene/Insert
  Gene/Insert name: DNA ligase IV
  Species: H. sapiens (human)
  Entrez Gene: LIG4 (a.k.a. LIG4S)
  Tag / fusion protein: His (C terminal on insert)
  Cloning method: Restriction Enzyme
  Sequencing primers: 5′ T7
Terms and licenses: Academic/Nonprofit Terms; Industry Terms: Not Available to Industry
Depositor comments: Full length DNA ligase IV was fused to a polyhistidine tag at the C-terminus and subcloned into pET28a.
How to cite: pDR119 was a gift from Martin Gellert (Addgene plasmid # 13332 ; http://n2t.net/addgene:13332 ; RRID:Addgene_13332)
