[The description below was written by a language model from this plasmid's Addgene catalogue record.]
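Description:
pDR119 is a bacterial expression plasmid built on the Novagen pET28a backbone (about 5.4 kb without insert) that carries the full-length human DNA ligase IV coding sequence (LIG4) fused to a polyhistidine tag at its C-terminus. The insert was introduced by restriction enzyme cloning, and the record lists a T7 primer for sequencing from the 5′ end, consistent with the insert sitting downstream of the T7 promoter that characterises pET vectors. The plasmid is selected with kanamycin and is recorded as high copy, with propagation in a standard cloning strain (DH5alpha). No feature table accompanies the record, so the exact cloning sites, insert size and junctions, and whether any of the vector's own N-terminal tag sequence is retained, are not stated.

In pET-series vectors, transcription of the insert depends on T7 RNA polymerase, so protein production generally requires a host that supplies this polymerase, while ordinary cloning strains serve only for maintaining the DNA. The C-terminal His tag allows the recombinant ligase to be purified by immobilised metal affinity chromatography, and its position at the C-terminus favours recovery of fully translated protein.

The associated publication examines how the Xrcc4 protein relates to V(D)J recombination and to stimulation of DNA ligase IV activity, which suggests that the construct was used to produce recombinant human ligase IV for biochemical work of this kind. It suits in vitro studies of ligation activity and of the interaction of ligase IV with partner proteins in nonhomologous end joining.
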