>Addgene plasmid #13332 | pDR119 | addgene partial sequence | sequence record 19697 | T7 5'-TAATACGACTCACTATAGGG-3'
AGGAGATATACCATGGCTGCCTCAAAACTTCACAAACTGTTGCATCTCACGTTCCTTTTGCAGATTTGTG
TTCAACTTTAGAACGAATACAGAAAAGTAAAGGACGTGCAGAAAAAATCAGACACTTCAGGGAATTTTTA
GATTCTTGGAGAAAATTTCATGATGCTCTTCATAAGAACCACAAAGATGTCACAGACTCTTTTTATCCAG
CAATGAGACTAATTCTTCCTCAGCTAGAAAGAGAGAGAATGGCCTATGGAATTAAAGAAACTATGCTTGC
TAAGCTTTATATTGAGTTGCTTAATTTACCTAGAGATGGAAAAGATGCCCTCAAACTTTTAAACTACAGA
ACACCCACTGGAACTCATGGAGATGCTGGAGACTTTGCAATGATTGCATATTTTGTGTTGAAGCCAAGAT
GTTTACAGAAAGGAAGTTTAACCATACAGCAAGTAAACGACCTTTTAGACTCAATTGCCAGCAATAATTC
TGCTAAAAGAAAAGACCTAATAAAAAAGAGCCTTCTTCAACTTATAACTCAGAGTTCAGCACTTGAGCAA
AAGTGGCTTATACGGATGATCATAAAGGATTTAAAGCTTGGTGTTAGTCAGCAAACTATCTTTTCTGTTT
TTCATAATGATGCTGCTGAGTTGCATAATGTCACTACAGATCTGGAAAAAGTCTGTAGGCAACTGCATGA
TCCTTCTGTAGGACTCAGTGATATTTCTATCACTTTATTTTCTGCATTTAAACCAATGCTAGCTGCTATT
GCAGATATTGAGCACATTGAGAAGGATATGAAACATCAGAGTTTCTACATAGAAACCAAGCTAGATGGTG
AACGTATGCAAATGCACAAAGATGGAGATGTATATAAATACTTCTCTCGAAATGGATATAACTACACTGA
TCAGTTTGGGTGCTTCTCCTACT
